>Addgene plasmid #53220 | {Ud}RpL14.Dm | depositor full sequence | sequence record 82863 | {Ud}RpL14.Dm sequence 11369 bps
CTG
[124 nt withheld, positions 4-127]
C
[91 nt withheld, positions 129-219]
A
[49 nt withheld, positions 221-269]
CCTTTGACGTTGGAGTCCACGTTCTTT
[37 nt withheld, positions 297-333]
ACCCTATCTCGGTCTATTCTTTTGATTTATAAGGGATTTTGCCGATTTCGGCCTATTGGTTAAAAAATGA
GCTGATTTAACAAAAATTTAACGCGAATTTTAACAAAATATTAACGCTTACAATTTCCATTCGCCATTCA
GGCTGCGCAACTGTTGGGAAGGGCGATCGGTGCGGGCCTCTTCGCTATTACGCCAGCTGGCGAAAGGGGG
ATGTGCTGCAAGGCGATTAAGTTGGGTAACGCCAGGGTTTTCCCAGTCACGACGTTGTAAAACGACGGCC
AGTGAATTGTAATACGACTCACTATAGGGCGAATTGGGTACGTACCGGGCCCCTAGTATGTATGTAAGTT
AATAAAACCCATTTTTGCGGAAAGTAGATAAAAAAAACATTTTTTTTTTTTACTGCACTGGATATCATTG
AACTTATCTGATCAGTTTTAAATTTACTTCGATCCAAGGGTATTTGATGTACCAGGTTCTTTCGATTACC
TCTCACTCAAAATGACATTCCACTCAAAGTCAGCGCTGTTTGCCTCCTTCTCTGTCCACAGAAATATCGC
CGTCTCTTTCGCCGCTGCGTCCGCTATCTCTTTCGCCACCGTTTGTAGCGTTACGTAGCGTCAATGTCCG
CCTTCAGTTGCATTTTGTCAGCGGTTTCGTGACGAAGCTCCAAGCGGTTTACGCCATCAATTAAACACAA
AGTGCTGTGCCAAAACTCCTCTCGCTTCTTATTTTTGTTTGTTTTTTGAGTGATTGGGGTGGTGATTGGT
TTTGGGTGGGTAAGCAGGGGAAAGTGTGAAAAATCCCGGCAATGGGCCAAGAGGATCAGGAGCTATTAAT
TCGCGGAGGCAGCAAACACCCATCTGCCGAGCATCTGAACAATGTGAGTAGTACATGTGCATACATCTTA
AGTTCACTTGATCTATAGGAACTGCGATTGCAACATCAAATTGTCTGCGGCGTGAGAACTGCGACCCACA
AAAATCCCAAACCGCAATTGCACAAACAAATAGTGACACGAAACAGATTATTCTGGTAGCTGTTCTCGCT
ATATAAGACAATTTTTGAGATCATATCATGATCAAGACATCTAAAGGCATTCATTTTCGACTATATTCTT
TTTTACAAAAAATATAACAACCAGATATTTTAAGCTGATCCTAGATGCACAAAAAATAAATAAAAGTATA
AACCTACTTCGTAGGATACTTCGGGGTACTTTTTGTTCGGGGTTAGATGAGCATAACGCTTGTAGTTGAT
ATTTGAGATCCCCTATCATTGCAGGGTGACAGCGGAGCGGCTTCGCAGAGCTGCATTAACCAGGGCTTCG
GGCAGGCCAAAAACTACGGCACGCTCCGGCCACCCAGTCCGCCGGAGGACTCCGGTTCAGGGAGCGGCCA
ACTAGCCGAGAACCTCACCTATGCCTGGCACAATATGGACATCTTTGGGGCGGTCAATCAGCCGGGCTCC
GGATGGCGGCAGCTGGTCAACCGGACACGCGGACTATTCTGCAACGAGCGACACATACCGGCGCCCAGGA
AACATTTGCTCAAGAACGGTGAGTTTCTATTCGCAGTCGGCTGATCTGTGTGAAATCTTAATAAAGGGTC
CAATTACCAATTTGAAACTCAGTTTGCGGCGTGGCCTATCCGGGCGAACTTTTGGCCGTGATGGGCAGTT
CCGGTGCCGGAAAGACGACCCTGCTGAATGCCCTTGCCTTTCGATCGCCGCAGGGCATCCAAGTATCGCC
ATCCGGGATGCGACTGCTCAATGGCCAACCTGTGGACGCCAAGGAGATGCAGGCCAGGTGCGCCTATGTC
CAGCAGGATGACCTCTTTATCGGCTCCCTAACGGCCAGGGAACACCTGATTTTCCAGGCCATGGTGCGGA
TGCCACGACATCTGACCTATCGGCAGCGAGTGGCCCGCGTGGATCAGGTGATCCAGGAGCTTTCGCTCAG
CAAATGTCAGCACACGATCATCGGTGTGCCCGGCAGGGTGAAAGGTCTGTCCGGCGGAGAAAGGAAGCGT
CTGGCATTCGCCTCCGAGGCACTAACCGATCCGCCGCTTCTGATCTGCGATGAGCCCACCTCCGGACTGG
ACTCATTTACCGCCCACAGCGTCGTCCAGGTGCTGAAGAAGCTGTCGCAGAAGGGCAAGACCGTCATCCT
GACCATTCATCAGCCGTCTTCCGAGCTGTTTGAGCTCTTTGACAAGATCCTTCTGATGGCCGAGGGCAGG
GTAGCTTTCTTGGGCACTCCCAGCGAAGCCGTCGACTTCTTTTCCTAGTGAGTTCGATGTGTTTATTAAG
GGTATCTAGCATTACATTACATCTCAACTCCTATCCAGCGTGGGTGCCCAGTGTCCTACCAACTACAATC
CGGCGGACTTTTACGTACAGGTGTTGGCCGTTGTGCCCGGACGGGAGATCGAGTCCCGTGATCGGATCGC
CAAGATATGCGACAATTTTGCTATTAGCAAAGTAGCCCGGGATATGGAGCAGTTGTTGGCCACCAAAAAT
TTGGAGAAGCCACTGGAGCAGCCGGAGAATGGGTACACCTACAAGGCCACCTGGTTCATGCAGTTCCGGG
CGGTCCTGTGGCGATCCTGGCTGTCGGTGCTCAAGGAACCACTCCTCGTAAAAGTGCGACTTATTCAGAC
AACGGTGAGTGGTTCCAGTGGAAACAAATGATATAACGCTTACAATTCTTGGAAACAAATTCGCTAGATT
TTAGTTAGAATTGCCTGATTCCACACCCTTCTTAGTTTTTTTCAATGAGATGTATAGTTTATAGTTTTGC
AGAAAATAAATAAATTTCATTTAACTCGCGAACATGTTGAAGATATGAATATTAATGAGATGCGAGTAAC
ATTTTAATTTGCAGATGGTTGCCATCTTGATTGGCCTCATCTTTTTGGGCCAACAACTCACGCAAGTGGG
CGTGATGAATATCAACGGAGCCATCTTCCTCTTCCTGACCAACATGACCTTTCAAAACGTCTTTGCCACG
ATAAATGTAAGTCTTGTTTAGAATACATTTGCATATTAATAATTTACTAACTTTCTAATGAATCGATTCG
ATTTAGGTGTTCACCTCAGAGCTGCCAGTTTTTATGAGGGAGGCCCGAAGTCGACTTTATCGCTGTGACA
CATACTTTCTGGGCAAAACGATTGCCGAATTACCGCTTTTTCTCACAGTGCCACTGGTCTTCACGGCGAT
TGCCTATCCGATGATCGGACTGCGGGCCGGAGTGCTGCACTTCTTCAACTGCCTGGCGCTGGTCACTCTG
GTGGCCAATGTGTCAACGTCCTTCGGATATCTAATATCCTGCGCCAGCTCCTCGACCTCGATGGCGCTGT
CTGTGGGTCCGCCGGTTATCATACCATTCCTGCTCTTTGGCGGCTTCTTCTTGAACTCGGGCTCGGTGCC
AGTATACCTCAAATGGTTGTCGTACCTCTCATGGTTCCGTTACGCCAACGAGGGTCTGCTGATTAACCAA
TGGGCGGACGTGGAGCCGGGCGAAATTAGCTGCACATCGTCGAACACCACGTGCCCCAGTTCGGGCAAGG
TCATCCTGGAGACGCTTAACTTCTCCGCCGCCGATCTGCCGCTGGACTACGTGGGTCTGGCCATTCTCAT
CGTGAGCTTCCGGGTGCTCGCATATCTGGCTCTAAGACTTCGGGCCCGACGCAAGGAGTAGCCGACATAT
ATCCGAAATAACTGCTTGTTTTTTTTTTTTACCATTATTACCATCGTGTTTACTGTTTATTGCCCCCTCA
AAAAGCTAATGTAATTATATTTGTGCCAATAAAAACAAGATATGACCTATAGAATACAAGTATTTCCCCT
TCGAACATCCCCACAAGTAGACTTTGGATTTGTCTTCTAACCAAAAGACTTACACACCTGCATACCTTAC
ATCAAAAACTCGTTTATCGCTACATAAAACACCGGGATATATTTTTTATATACATACTTTTCAAATCGCG
CGCCCTCTTCATAATTCACCTCCACCACACCACGTTTCGTAGTTGCTCTTTCGCTGTCTCCCACCCGCTC
TCCGCAACACATTCACCTTTTGTTCGACGACCTTGGAGCGACTGTCGTTAGTTCCGCGCGATTCGGTTCG
CTCAAATGGTTCCGAGTGGTTCATTTCGTCTCAATAGAAATTAGTAATAAATATTTGTATGTACAATTTA
TTTGCTCCAATATATTTGTATATATTTCCCTCACAGCTATATTTATTCTAATTTAATATTATGACTTTTT
AAGGTAATTTTTTGTGACCTGTTCGGAGTGATTAGCGTTACAATTTGAACTGAAAGTGACATCCAGTGTT
TGTTCCTTGTGTAGATGCATCTCAAAAAAATGGTGGGCATAATAGTGTTGTTTATATATATCAAAAATAA
CAACTATAATAATAAGAATACATTTAATTTAGAAAATGCTTGGATTTCACTGGAACTAGGCTAGCATAAC
TTCGTATAATGTATGCTATACGAAGTTATGCTAGCGGATCCAAGCTTTTAGTTTCCTGGCCACTTCACGG
GCATCTCGCGCATCCGTGGGACGCTTCAAGGTCAAGGAGCTCTCCGGCTCCGGCTTGGGCGCCTTGTGCG
CTTGCAGTGCCTTTTTCTACGGGTTAAAAACTTGTTAATATAAATAATCACATTTGTGGCATGAGTTTTC
CCACCTTTTTCTTGAGTTTCTGATACTTGGCCTGCAGCATTTGCTCCTCTTCGGTTAAATTGTTGGGGAA
GTGTATGTAAACCATGTTGGGAAAATGTCTGCTTGAAATTAACCCCGTAAAAAGTAACTTCTACAAAAGT
AATTATGTTATTCCAAAATGTTTATTTTTACTATCGAAATCTATCGAATTGGCTTAGTGTGACTGTAACA
GTTGATAGCGAAAAATACCACATAAGATGTGTATGATTTACTGTCACATTAACTATTTCTGCACAACACT
AGACCACATGCAACTCTGTGTTTAGCAACACTAACGCCATGCTACCACCGAGCTGTCAAAAAAGTTCTTT
CCTTCTCTTTCTTTCCGGTTAGCGTCATGGTAAGAATCGACGAAGGTTTCTGCGGATCGGTTGAAAAATG
TGAAAATTCAGCGGTCTAAATGGCCCGAGATGAATTAAATTTGGCGGCCAAGCGAACGGGTCAGTGCGTT
GAACGTGTGAATAGCGAAAGCAGCGTAAAAGCGTTGGAAAACCATGGGATATCCAACATTCAAATAGTTC
ACGTGGTGGTCACCAACACAAGCAACGCGCTGGCCATGCAACAACCGAAATCCAACATTTTCACCCATTT
TTAATGGACTTCTCTCTGTTTGCAGCCCTTCGAGCGCTTCGTGCAAACAGGCCGCATCGCCAAAGCCTCC
GCCGGTCCCCTGAAGGGGCGCCTGGTCGCCATCGTCGATGTCATCGACCAGAACAGGGTAAGTGCATCAT
TCCATAGTGGAGTAACAGCAACAAATTGCCAAGTGACGAGCTCTTGCACATGATGATAATTTGTCTTCTT
GATAGGAAGTGCCAACTGACACATAAATGAAGCTAGTTTAACCCTCTGAAAGCAAGCAAGCAAAACCAGC
ATTTGTTGCTGTACTCCTCCCTTCATGGCCATACATGGTTAAAGTGATCCAAACTAATTAATGGCTTTTC
ACTTTTCAGGTTCTGGTAGATGGTCCTCTGACTGGCGTGCCCCGTCAGGAATACAGATTGAACAATCTGC
ATCTGACCAAGTACCGCATCAAGTTCCCCTACACCGCGCCCACGCGCATCGTGCGCAAGGCCTGGACAGA
GAGCGACCTGAAGGCCCAGTGGAAGGTCAGCCCCTGGTCCGTCAAGGCACAGAACATCTGCAAGGTATGT
ACACTGAGCACGAGGAGGATTCGTAGCTGTAGGAAAGTTTACCTATGTAGAGGGGAAAATGTTATACCTC
TTCTCTGCCTAGTTGATTACCTCCTTGAACTGCACATGATGATAATTGAAAGTTCTTGATAGGAATTGCC
GGCTGACACATATATGAAGCTAATTCTAGTTTATCTGATTACAATCATAGCTAGGCGTCTTCATAAACAT
TCAGAATAAATCAAGTACTAATGAGAATTTGTCTTCTTTTGCAGCGCTCCTCGTTGAACGACTTTGACCG
CTTCAAGCTGCGTTATGCCAAGCGTCAGCGCAACAAGCTGCTGACCATCGCCTTCAACACACTGAAGAAG
CGCACCAAGGCTGACGGCACTCCCCGCGTCCTCAAGAAGGATCGTCGCGAGCGTCTGCGTGCCGAGAAGG
CCAAGGGTGGCAAGAAGGCCGCGGCCAAGAAGTAAAAAATACTACCTTTAACGAAAGTAACTGCTTGATG
AACATCCACCACCATGGAGAAAATAAAAGAAAGTGTTATTTTTAGGAAAAACACAAGCACACTGCCAGCT
TTCTTTTGGTTTAACGGTTTTATTTGCTCTCAAGAAACAAAATGATCTTAACAGTCCAATCTTTAAAGCA
CAGTCTACCAAATAGCTAACGACCAGAGGACCCCGCTCAAGTGGGGCACTTGCCGTAGATGGTCTTCCAG
TTGTTGGGATGGTTGTAGCCCAGCAGGATGGGCAAGTGCAGGAACAGCGTGATATGTTCGCCTTGTATCG
ACGTGGACACCTTGACCCACTTCCGCAGCCACTCGATCATGGCCTCGCTGCTCAGGCTGTCGGGATTCAA
TCCGCGCAGATAGCAGGAGTAGCGCAAAGCATCCGGTGTCAGGTTGTGAACGCCACCCTCGCGGGTTATG
GCCTGGTCCATGTAGTGCACCAGGAAGGCGTGCTCGTGGAGCCGATGTCGCTTGAAGATGCTACTGGGCA
GTCCATGAAGGTTGACTAGGTTTCTCTGGAACGTATGCATTAGTGATATGCTTTAGGCTGCATAAAATGT
GTCAGATTAAACGTACAACGTGCTTCCGCGACATTCCCAGCAGGGAATATGGTCCTTCGGCGAATATGTC
TTTGACATCGATGAGCATCTCAGGCGTGGGGTGTGTGCCGCTGCCCAGCTGGCCCAGGATGTCAGCAAAA
GCCGAGTGCTTGGGATGCGATGCCGTCGCTTTGAGCTTGTCCTGCAGGCAGCGAAAGACGTCCTTGTTAT
TGCATAATCGCCGCTTCATGTAGTAGCTCTGGAACTCGGAGCGCTGCTGCGGAGTCCAGAAATGGGCAGT
GAGAAAGGAGCGGGGGTAATAAAGCTTGCATGCCTGCAGGTCGGAGTACTGTCCTCCGAGCGGAGTACTG
TCCTCCGAGCGGAGTACTGTCCTCCGAGCGGAGTACTGTCCTCCGAGCGGAGTACTGTCCTCCGAGCGGA
GACTCTAGCGAGCGCCGGAGTATAAATAGAGGCGCTTCGTCTACGGAGCGACAATTCAATTCAAACAAGC
AAAGTGAACACGTCGCTAAGCGAAAGCTAAGCAAATAAACAAGCGCAGCTGAACAAGCTAAACAATCTGC
AGTAAAGTGCAAGTTAAAGTGAATCAATTAAAAGTAACCAGCAACCAAGTAAATCAACTGCAACTACTGA
AATCTGCCAAGAAGTAATTATTGAATACAAGAAGAGAACTCTGAATAGGGAATTGGGAATTCGTTAACAG
ATCTGCGGCCGCGGCTCGAGGGTACCTCTAGATCTGTTTTGGTCAATGACGTCGACAATGGCCTGGTACC
TGCCTTGGCAATGCGACCAGTTTGTACGAATCTCTCGAAAGGGAATTCCCTTTCGAGAGATTCGTACAAA
CTGGTCGCATTGCCAAGGCAGGTACCAGGCCATTGTCGACGTCATTGACCAAAACAGATAGAGGATCTTT
GTGAAGGAACCTTACTTCTGTGGTGTGACATAATTGGACAAACTACCTACAGAGATTTAAAGCTCTAAGG
TAAATATAAAATTTTTAAGTGTATAATGTGTTAAACTACTGATTCTAATTGTTTGTGTATTTTAGATTCC
AACCTATGGAACTGATGAATGGGAGCAGTGGTGGAATGCCTTTAATGAGGAAAACCTGTTTTGCTCAGAA
GAAATGCCATCTAGTGATGATGAGGCTACTGCTGACTCTCAACATTCTACTCCTCCAAAAAAGAAGAGAA
AGGTAGAAGACCCCAAGGACTTTCCTTCAGAATTGCTAAGTTTTTTGAGTCATGCTGTGTTTAGTAATAG
AACTCTTGCTTGCTTTGCTATTTACACCACAAAGGAAAAAGCTGCACTGCTATACAAGAAAATTATGGAA
AAATATTTGATGTATAGTGCCTTGACTAGAGATCATAATCAGCCATACCACATTTGTAGAGGTTTTACTT
GCTTTAAAAAACCTCCCACACCTCCCCCTGAACCTGAAACATAAAATGAATGCAATTGTTGTTGTTAACT
TGTTTATTGCAGCTTATAATGGTTACAAATAAAGCAATAGCATCACAAATTTCACAAATAAAGCATTTTT
TTCACTGCATTCTAGTTGTGGTTTGTCCAAACTCATCAATGTATCTTATCATGTCTGGATCCACTAGTGT
CGACGATGTAGGTCACGGTCTCGAAGCCGCGGTGCGGGTGCCAGGGCGTGCCCTTGGGCTCCCCGGGCGC
GTACTCCACCTCACCCATCTGGTCCATCATGATGAACGGGTCGAGGTGGCGGTAGTTGATCCCGGCGAAC
GCGCGGCGCACCGGGAAGCCCTCGCCCTCGAAACCGCTGGGCGCGGTGGTCACGGTGAGCACGGGACGTG
CGACGGCGTCGGCGGGTGCGGATACGCGGGGCAGCGTCAGCGGGTTCTCGACGGTCACGGCGGGCATGTC
GACACTAGTTCTAGCCAGCTTTTGTTCCCTTTAGTGAGGGTTAATTTCGAGCTTGGCGTAATCATGGTCA
TAGCTGTTTCCTGTGTGAAATTGTTATCCGCTCACAATTCCACACAACATACGAGCCGGAAGCATAAAGT
GTAAAGCCTGGGGTGCCTAATGAGTGAGCTAACTCACATTAATTGCGTTGCGCTCACTGCCCGCTTTCCA
GTCGGGAAACCTGTCGTGCCAGCTGCATTAATGAATCGGCCAACGCGCGGGGAGAGGCGGTTTGCGTATT
GGGCGCTCTTCCGCTTCCTCGCTCACTGACTCGCTGCGCTCGGTCGTTCGGCTGCGGCGAGCGGTATCAG
CTCACTCAAAGGCGGTAATACGGTTATCCACAGAATCAGGGGATAACGCAGGAAAGAACATGTGAGCAAA
AGGCCAGCAAAAGGCCAGGAACCGTAAAAAGGCCGCGTTGCTGGCGTTTTTCCATAGGCTCCGCCCCCCT
GACGAGCATCACAAAAATCGACGCTCAAGTCAGAGGTGGCGAAACCCGACAGGACTATAAAGATACCAGG
CGTTTCCCCCTGGAAGCTCCCTCGTGCGCTCTCCTGTTCCGACCCTGCCGCTTACCGGATACCTGTCCGC
CTTTCTCCCTTCGGGAAGCGTGGCGCTTTCTCATAGCTCACGCTGTAGGTATCTCAGTTCGGTGTAGGTC
GTTCGCTCCAAGCTGGGCTGTGTGCACGAACCCCCCGTTCAGCCCGACCGCTGCGCCTTATCCGGTAACT
ATCGTCTTGAGTCCAACCCGGTAAGACACGACTTATCGCCACTGGCAGCAGCCACTGGTAACAGGATTAG
CAGAGCGAGGTATGTAGGCGGTGCTACAGAGTTCTTGAAGTGGTGGCCTAACTACGGCTACACTAGAAGG
ACAGTATTTGGTATCTGCGCTCTGCTGAAGCCAGTTACCTTCGGAAAAAGAGTTGGTAGCTCTTGATCCG
GCAAACAAACCACCGCTGGTAGCGGTGGTTTTTTTGTTTGCAAGCAGCAGATTACGCGCAGAAAAAAAGG
ATCTCAAGAAGATCCTTTGATCTTTTCTACGGGGTCTGACGCTCAGTGGAACGAAAACTCACGTTAAGGG
ATTTTGGTCATGAGATTATCAAAAAGGATCTTCACCTAGATCCTTTTAAATTAAAAATGAAGTTTTAAAT
CAATCTAAAGTATATATGAGTAAACTTGGTCTGACAGTTACCAATGCTTAATCAGTGAGGCACCTATCTC
AGCGATCTGTCTATTTCGTTCATCCATAGTTGCCTGACTCCCCGTCGTGTAGATAACTACGATACGGGAG
GGCTTACCATCTGGCCCCAGTGCTGCAATGATACCGCGAGACCCACGCTCACCGGCTCCAGATTTATCAG
CAATAAACCAGCCAGCCGGAAGGGCCGAGCGCAGAAGTGGTCCTGCAACTTTATCCGCCTCCATCCAGTC
TATTAATTGTTGCCGGGAAGCTAGAGTAAGTAGTTCGCCAGTTAATAGTTTGCGCAACGTTGTTGCCATT
GCTACAGGCATCGTGGTGTCACGCTCGTCGTTTGGTATGGCTTCATTCAGCTCCGGTTCCCAACGATCAA
GGCGAGTTACATGATCCCCCATGTTGTGCAAAAAAGCGGTTAGCTCCTTCGGTCCTCCGATCGTTGTCAG
AAGTAAGTTGGCCGCAGTGTTATCACTCATGGTTATGGCAGCACTGCATAATTCTCTTACTGTCATGCCA
TCCGTAAGATGCTTTTCTGTGACTGGTGAGTACTCAACCAAGTCATTCTGAGAATAGTGTATGCGGCGAC
CGAGTTGCTCTTGCCCGGCGTCAATACGGGATAATACCGCGCCACATAGCAGAACTTTAAAAGTGCTCAT
CATTGGAAAACGTTCTTCGGGGCGAAAACTCTCAAGGATCTTACCGCTGTTGAGATCCAGTTCGATGTAA
CCCACTCGTGCACCCAACTGATCTTCAGCATCTTTTACTTTCACCAGCGTTTCTGGGTGAGCAAAAACAG
GAAGGCAAAATGCCGCAAAAAAGGGAATAAGGGCGACACGGAAATGTTGAATACTCATACTCTTCCTTTT
TCAATATTATTGAAGCATTTATCAGGGTTATTGTCTCATGAGCGGATACATATTTGAATGTATTTAGAAA
AATAAACAAATAGGGGTTCCGCGCACATTTCCCCGAAAAGTGCCAC
Features (pLannotate 1.2.2; 28 found; start..end, strand, type, name):
      4..432     +  rep_origin     f1 ori (sequence partly withheld): f1 bacteriophage origin of replication; arrow indicates direction of (+) strand synthesis
    463..620     -  CDS            lacZα (fragment): LacZα fragment of β-galactosidase; lacZ fragment
    623..641     +  promoter       T7 promoter: promoter for bacteriophage T7 RNA polymerase
    666..4802    +  gene           mini-white: white; This modified version of the white gene lacks part of the first intron.
   4809..4842    -  protein_bind   loxP: Cre-mediated recombination occurs in the 8-bp core sequence (GCATACAT). Cre recombinase
   4862..4969    -  CDS            Nelf-E (fragment): NELFE_DROME - Also known as anon-66Da. Experimental evidence at protein level: Swiss-Prot protein existence level 1. Essential component of the NELF complex, a complex that negatively regulates the elongation of transcription by RNA polymerase II by RNA polymerase II. The NELF complex, which acts via an association with the DSIF complex, causes transcriptional pausing. From Drosophila melanogaster (Fruit fly).
   5028..5108    -  CDS            Nelf-E (fragment): NELFE_DROME - Also known as anon-66Da. Experimental evidence at protein level: Swiss-Prot protein existence level 1. Essential component of the NELF complex, a complex that negatively regulates the elongation of transcription by RNA polymerase II by RNA polymerase II. The NELF complex, which acts via an association with the DSIF complex, causes transcriptional pausing. From Drosophila melanogaster (Fruit fly).
   5682..5780    +  CDS            RPL14 (fragment): RL14_PIG - Experimental evidence at protein level: Swiss-Prot protein existence level 1. Component of the large ribosomal subunit. From Sus scrofa (Pig).
   5968..6219    +  CDS            RpL14 (fragment): RL14_DROME - Experimental evidence at protein level: Swiss-Prot protein existence level 1. From Drosophila melanogaster (Fruit fly).
   6480..6665    +  CDS            RpL14 (fragment): RL14_DROME - Experimental evidence at protein level: Swiss-Prot protein existence level 1. From Drosophila melanogaster (Fruit fly).
   7565..7586    -  misc_feature   MCS (fragment): pUC18/19 multiple cloning site
   7585..7679    +  protein_bind   5X UAS: five tandem copies of the "ScaI site" 17-mer CGGAGTACTGTCCTCCG, an upstream activating sequence (UAS) that efficiently binds yeast Gal4 (Webster et al., 1988; Pfeiffer et al., 2010) GAL4
   7698..7936    +  promoter       hsp70 promoter: Drosophila melanogaster hsp70Bb promoter
   8167..8241    +  CDS            small t antigen (fragment): SV40 (simian virus 40) small t antigen
   8243..8308    +  intron         small t intron: SV40 (simian virus 40) small t antigen intron
   8438..8458    +  CDS            SV40 NLS: nuclear localization signal of SV40 (simian virus 40) large T antigen
   8465..8599    +  CDS            LT_POVHA (fragment): Protein inferred from homology: Swiss-Prot protein existence level 3. Isoform large T antigen is a key early protein essential for both driving viral replication and inducing cellular transformation. Plays a role in viral genome replication by driving entry of quiescent cells into the cell cycle and by autoregulating the synthesis of viral early mRNA. Displays highly oncogenic activities by corrupting the host cellular checkpoint mechanisms that guard cell division and the transcription, replication, and repair of DNA. Participates in the modulation of cellular gene expression preceeding viral
   8624..8707    +  CDS            large T antigen (fragment): large T antigen from SV40 (simian virus 40)
   8730..8864    +  polyA_signal   SV40 poly(A) signal: SV40 polyadenylation signal
   8893..8962    +  protein_bind   attB: attB site for the φC31 integrase (Groth et al., 2000) phage φC31 integrase
   9181..9199    -  promoter       T3 promoter: promoter for bacteriophage T3 RNA polymerase
   9242..9264    -  protein_bind   lac operator (fragment): The lac repressor binds to the lac operator to inhibit transcription in E. coli. This inhibition can be relieved by adding lactose or isopropyl-β-D-thiogalactopyranoside (IPTG). lac repressor encoded by lacI
   9268..9298    -  promoter       lac promoter: promoter for the E. coli lac operon
   9313..9334    -  protein_bind   CAP binding site: CAP binding activates transcription in the presence of cAMP. E. coli catabolite activator protein
   9347..9439    -  CDS            lacI (fragment): lac repressor; lacI; The lac repressor binds to the lac operator to inhibit transcription in E. coli. This inhibition can be relieved by adding lactose or isopropyl-β-D-thiogalactopyranoside (IPTG).
   9622..10210   -  rep_origin     ori: high-copy-number ColE1/pMB1/pBR322/pUC origin of replication
  10381..11241   -  CDS            AmpR: β-lactamase; bla; confers resistance to ampicillin, carbenicillin, and related antibiotics
  11242..11346   -  promoter       AmpR promoter: bla
