[The description below was written by a language model from this plasmid's Addgene catalogue record and pLannotate feature annotations shown in this document.]
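Description:
{Ud}RpL14.Dm is an 11.4 kb Drosophila melanogaster germline transformation plasmid built on pUASTattB. It is maintained in E. coli through a high-copy ColE1/pUC-type origin with ampicillin resistance, and it also carries an f1 origin and remnants of a lacZα/lac promoter cloning cassette flanked by T7 and T3 promoters. Delivery into flies relies on a φC31 attB site, which lets the integrase insert the plasmid at a genomic attP docking site. Transformants are identified by eye colour from the mini-white marker, and a single loxP site lies just downstream of that marker.

The payload is a two-gene "{Ud}" cassette designed around the haploinsufficient ribosomal protein gene RpL14. The first component is a UAS-driven RNAi unit. Five Gal4-binding UAS repeats and the hsp70 minimal promoter sit upstream of the SV40 small t intron and polyadenylation region, and according to the record they express a double-stranded RNA targeting RpL14. The dsRNA-encoding segment itself is not separately annotated in the feature table. The second component is a genomic RpL14 rescue copy under its endogenous promoter. It appears as several RpL14 coding fragments, presumably separate exons, next to fragments of the neighbouring Nelf-E gene. This copy carries 14 synonymous mutations that leave the protein unchanged but make the transcript insensitive to the RNAi.

Pairing a knockdown "poison" against the endogenous gene with a linked resistant rescue is intended to produce underdominance. The depositor's cited work describes this construct as a first step toward underdominant genetic transformation of insect populations.
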