Addgene plasmid #53220: {Ud}RpL14.Dm
Purpose: {Ud} is composed of two genes; (1) a UAS-RpL14.dsRNA targeting RNAi to a haploinsufficient gene RpL14 and (2) an RNAi insensitive RpL14 rescue
Depositing lab: Diethard Tautz. Depositing organization: Max Planck Institute for Evolutionary Biology.
Backbone
  Vector backbone: pUASTattB
  Backbone size w/o insert (bp): 7365
  Vector type: attB Drosophila melanogaster transformation
  Selectable markers: Transformation marker in Drosophila = white
Growth in bacteria
  Bacterial resistance: Ampicillin, 100 μg/mL
  Growth temperature: 37°C
  Growth strain: DH5alpha
  Copy number: High Copy
Gene/Insert
  Gene/Insert name: RpL14
  Species: D. melanogaster (fly)
  Mutation: 14 synonymous mutations introduced
  Entrez Gene: RpL14 (a.k.a. Dmel_CG6253, CG6253, Dmel\CG6253, L14, M(3), M(3)66, M(3)66D, M66D, RPL14, Rp L14, anon-EST:Posey193U, anon-EST:Posey6, rpl14)
  Promoter: endogenous promoter
  Cloning method: Unknown
  Sequencing primers: 5′ TTGAGATGCATCTACACAAGGAA; 3′ TTGAGATGCATCTACACAAGGAA
Terms and licenses: Academic/Nonprofit Terms; Industry Terms: Not Available to Industry
Depositor comments: complete information see Reeves RG, Bryk J, Altrock PM, Denton J a., Reed FA: First steps towards underdominant genetic transformation of insect populations. PLoS One 2014.
How to cite: {Ud}RpL14.Dm was a gift from Diethard Tautz (Addgene plasmid # 53220 ; http://n2t.net/addgene:53220 ; RRID:Addgene_53220)
