>Addgene plasmid #53220 | {Ud}RpL14.Dm | addgene partial sequence | sequence record 90407 | T7 5'-TAATACGACTCACTATAGGG-3'
TTTTTTTTTTACTGCACTGGATATCATTGAACTTATCTGATCAGTTTTAAATTTACTTCGATCCAAGGGT
ATTTGATGTACCAGGTTCTTTCGATTACCTCTCACTCAAAATGACATTCCACTCAAAGTCAGCGCTGTTT
GCCTCCTTCTCTGTCCACAGAAATATCGCCGTCTCTTTCGCCGCTGCGTCCGCTATCTCTTTCGCCACCG
TTTGTAGCGTTACGTAGCGTCAATGTCCGCCTTCAGTTGCATTTTGTCAGCGGTTTCGTGACGAAGCTCC
AAGCGGTTTACGCCATCAATTAAACACAAAGTGCTGTGCCAAAACTCCTCTCGCTTCTTATTTTTGTTTG
TTTTTTGAGTGATTGGGGTGGTGATTGGTTTTGGGTGGGTAAGCAGGGGAAAGTGTGAAAAATCCCGGCA
ATGGGCCAAGAGGATCAGGAGCTATTAATTCGCGGAGGCAGCAAACACCCATCTGCCGAGCATCTGAACA
ATGTGAGTAGTACATGTGCATACATCTTAAGTTCACTTGATCTATAGGAACTGCGATTGCAACATCAAAT
TGTCTGCGGCGTGAGAACTGCGACCCACAAAAATCCCAAACCGCAATTGCACA
