>Addgene plasmid #53220 | {Ud}RpL14.Dm | addgene partial sequence | sequence record 90415 | T3 5'-GCAATTAACCCTCACTAAAGG-3'
CGGACGCCGTCGCACGTCCCGTGCTCACCGTGACCACCGCGCCCAGCGGTTTCGAGGGCGAGGGCTTCCC
GGTGCGCCGCGCGTTCGCCGGGATCAACTACCGCCACCTCGACCCGTTCATCATGATGGACCAGATGGGT
GAGGTGGAGTACGCGCCCGGGGAGCCCAAGGGCACGCCCTGGCACCCGCACCGCGGCTTCGAGACCGTGA
CCTACATCGTCGACACTAGTGGATCCAGACATGATAAGATACATTGATGAGTTTGGACAAACCACAACTA
GAATGCAGTGAAAAAAATGCTTTATTTGTGAAATTTGTGATGCTATTGCTTTATTTGTAACCATTATAAG
CTGCAATAAACAAGTTAACAACAACAATTGCATTCATTTTATGTTTCAGGTTCAGGGGGAGGTGTGGGAG
GTTTTTTAAAGCAAGTAAAACCTCTACAAATGTGGTATGGCTGATTATGATCTCTAGTCAAGGCACTATA
CATCAAATATTTTTCCATAATTTTCTTGTATAGCAGTGCAGCTTTTTCCTTTGTGGTGTAAATAGCAAAG
CAAGCAAGAGTTCTATTACTAAACACAGCATGACTCAAAAAACTTAGCAATTCTGAAGGAAAGTCCTTGG
GGTCTTCTACCTTTCTCTTCTTTTTTGGAGGAGTAGAATGTTGAGAGTCAGCAGTAGCCTCATCATCACT
AGATGGCATTTCTTCTGAGCAAAACAGGTTTTCCTCATTAAAGG
