>Addgene plasmid #53220 | {Ud}RpL14.Dm | addgene partial sequence | sequence record 91186 | miniwhite-F 5'-TTTGTGACCTGTTCGGAGTGA-3'
AAGTGACATCCAGTGTTTGTTCCTTGTGTAGATGCATCTCAAAAAAATGGTGGGCATAATAGTGTTGTTT
ATATATATCAAAAATAACAACTATAATAATAAGAATACATTTAATTTAGAAAATGCTTGGATTTCACTGG
AACTAGGCTAGCATAACTTCGTATAATGTATGCTATACGAAGTTATGCTAGCGGATCCAAGCTTTTAGTT
TCCTGGCCACTTCACGGGCATCTCGCGCATCCGTGGGACGCTTCAAGGTCAAGGAGCTCTCCGGCTCCGG
CTTGGGCGCCTTGTGCGCTTGCAGTGCCTTTTTCTACGGGTTAAAAACTTGTTAATATAAATAATCACAT
TTGTGGCATGAGTTTTCCCACCTTTTTCTTGAGTTTCTGATACTTGGCCTGCAGCATTTGCTCCTCTTCG
GTTAAATTGTTGGGGAAGTGTATGTAAACCATGTTGGGAAAATGTCTGCTTGAAATTAACCCCGTAAAAA
GTAACTTCTACAAAAGTAATTATGTTATTCCAAAATGTTTATTTTTACTATCGAAATCTATCGAATTGGC
TTAGTGTGACTGTAACAGTTGATAGCGAAAAATACCACATAAGATGTGTATGATTTACTGTCACATTAAC
TATTTCTGCACAACACTAGACCACATGCAACTCTGTGTTTAGCAACACTAACGCCATGCTACCACCGAGC
TGTCAAAAAAGTTCTTTCCTTCTCTTTCTTTCCGGTTAGCGTCATGGTAAGAATCGACGAAGGTTTCTGC
GGATCGGTTGAAAAATGTGAAAATTCAGCGGTCTAAATGGCCCGAGATGAATTAAATTTGGCGGCCAAGC
GAACGGGTCAGTGCGTTGAACGTGTGAATAGCGAAAGCAGCGTAAAAGCGTTGGAAAACCATGGGATATC
CAACATTCAAATAGTTCACGTGGTGGTCACCAACACAAGCAACGCGCTGGCCATGCAACAACCGAAATCC
AACATTTTCACCCATTTTTAATGGACTTCTCTCTGTTTGCAGCCCTTCGAGCG
